Addgene plasmid #28135: pET28a-ec_bPAC
Purpose: Expression of photoactivated cyclase bPAC of Beggiatoa sp. optimized for E. coli
Depositing lab: Peter Hegemann. Depositing organization: Humboldt-Universitaet zu Berlin. Publication: Light modulation of cellular cAMP by a small bacterial photoactivated adenylyl cyclase, bPAC, of the soil bacterium Beggiatoa. Stierl M, Stumpf P, Udwari D, Gueta R, Hagedorn R, Losi A, Gartner W, Petereit L, Efetova M, Schwarzel M, Oertner TG, Nagel G, Hegemann P. J Biol Chem. 2011 Jan 14. 286(2):1181-8. 10.1074/jbc.M110.185496 PubMed 21030594.
Backbone
  Vector backbone: pET28a
  Backbone manufacturer: Novagen
  Backbone size w/o insert (bp): 5300
  Vector type: Bacterial Expression
Growth in bacteria
  Bacterial resistance: Kanamycin, 50 μg/mL
  Growth temperature: 37°C
  Growth strain: DH5alpha
  Copy number: Low Copy
Gene/Insert
  Gene/Insert name: E.coli adapted photoactivated adenylyl cyclase (alt names: bPAC; BlaC)
  Species: Beggiatoa sp. PS
  Insert size (bp): 1050
  GenBank ID: GU461307
  Tag / fusion protein: His (N terminal on backbone)
  Cloning method: Restriction Enzyme; 5′ cloning site NdeI (not destroyed); 3′ cloning site NotI (not destroyed)
  Sequencing primers: 5′ T7, M13_fw; 3′ M13_ter
Terms and licenses: Academic/Nonprofit Terms; Industry Terms: Not Available to Industry
Depositor comments: PLEASE NOTE: The codon usage of this gene is optimized for expression in E.coli. The humanized version for expression in neurons is Plasmid #28134.
How to cite: pET28a-ec_bPAC was a gift from Peter Hegemann (Addgene plasmid # 28135 ; http://n2t.net/addgene:28135 ; RRID:Addgene_28135)
