[The description below was written by a language model from this plasmid's Addgene catalogue record and pLannotate feature annotations shown in this document.]
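Description:
pET28a-ec_bPAC is a bacterial expression plasmid built on the Novagen pET28a backbone. It carries the photoactivated adenylyl cyclase bPAC (also called BlaC) from the soil bacterium Beggiatoa sp. PS, with codon usage adapted for E. coli. The roughly 1 kb insert was cloned between the NdeI and NotI sites, both of which are retained. This places it in frame behind the backbone's N-terminal His tag and thrombin cleavage site. The annotated 6.4 kb sequence does not label the bPAC coding region itself. However, an unannotated gap between the thrombin site and a downstream His-tag-like fragment matches the expected position and size of the insert. The small "capTEV", "9xHis" and "SET1" fragment calls flanking this region are most likely partial matches to the standard pET28a His-tag and polylinker sequences rather than separate functional tags. The record lists only the N-terminal His fusion, and it does not say whether the downstream His sequence is translated.

Transcription is driven by a T7 promoter followed by a lac operator and the T7 gene 10 ribosome binding site, and it ends at the T7 terminator. The plasmid-borne lacI gene supplies repressor, so expression stays off until IPTG is added in a host that provides T7 RNA polymerase. The plasmid is selected with kanamycin through the aph(3')-Ia gene. It replicates from a pBR322-type origin accompanied by rop and bom, consistent with its low-copy listing. An f1 origin is also present, and the tetracycline-resistance fragments are non-functional backbone remnants.

The construct is intended for producing His-tagged bPAC in E. coli, for example for purification and characterisation of this light-activated, cAMP-generating enzyme. The depositor notes that a separate humanised version exists for use in neurons.
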