Features (pLannotate 1.2.2; 20 found; start..end, strand, type, name):
     47..124     -  promoter       lacI promoter: lacI
    132..411     -  CDS            TcR (fragment): tetracycline efflux protein; tet; confers resistance to tetracycline
    433..451     +  promoter       T7 promoter: promoter for bacteriophage T7 RNA polymerase
    452..476     +  protein_bind   lac operator: The lac repressor binds to the lac operator to inhibit transcription in E. coli. This inhibition can be relieved by adding lactose or isopropyl-β-D-thiogalactopyranoside (IPTG). lac repressor encoded by lacI
    491..513     +  RBS            RBS: efficient ribosome binding site from bacteriophage T7 gene 10 (Olins and Rangwala, 1989)
    532..548     +  CDS            capTEV™ (fragment): composite tag for in vivo biotinylation, TEV protease cleavage, and 6xHis tagging
    559..576     +  CDS            thrombin site: thrombin recognition and cleavage site
   1657..1674    +  CDS            9xHis (fragment): 9xHis affinity tag
   1684..1733    +  CDS            SET1 (fragment): solubility-enhancement tag derived from T7 phage gene 10B
   1741..1788    +  terminator     T7 terminator: transcription terminator for bacteriophage T7 RNA polymerase
   1825..2280    +  rep_origin     f1 ori (sequence partly withheld): f1 bacteriophage origin of replication; arrow indicates direction of (+) strand synthesis
   2307..2364    +  promoter       AmpR promoter (fragment): bla
   2373..3188    -  CDS            KanR: aminoglycoside phosphotransferase; aph(3')-Ia; confers resistance to kanamycin in bacteria or G418 (Geneticin®) in eukaryotes
   3310..3898    +  rep_origin     ori: high-copy-number ColE1/pMB1/pBR322/pUC origin of replication
   4084..4226    -  misc_feature   bom: basis of mobility region from pBR322
   4328..4519    -  CDS            rop: Rop protein, which maintains plasmids at low copy number; rop
   4536..4916    +  CDS            YPB1_ECOLX: Protein predicted: Swiss-Prot protein existence level 4. From Escherichia coli.
   4988..5279    -  CDS            TcR (fragment): tetracycline efflux protein; tet; confers resistance to tetracycline
   5294..5315    -  protein_bind   CAP binding site: CAP binding activates transcription in the presence of cAMP. E. coli catabolite activator protein
   5328..46      -  CDS            lacI (across the origin): lac repressor; lacI; The lac repressor binds to the lac operator to inhibit transcription in E. coli. This inhibition can be relieved by adding lactose or isopropyl-β-D-thiogalactopyranoside (IPTG).
>Addgene plasmid #28135 | pET28a-ec_bPAC | depositor full sequence | sequence record 13331 | Author sequence
AGACACCGGCATACTCTGCGACATCGTATAACGTTACTGGTTTCACATTCACCACCCTGAATTGACTCTC
TTCCGGGCGCTATCATGCCATACCGCGAAAGGTTTTGCGCCATTCGATGGTGTCCGGGATCTCGACGCTC
TCCCTTATGCGACTCCTGCATTAGGAAGCAGCCCAGTAGTAGGTTGAGGCCGTTGAGCACCGCCGCCGCA
AGGAATGGTGCATGCAAGGAGATGGCGCCCAACAGTCCCCCGGCCACGGGGCCTGCCACCATACCCACGC
CGAAACAAGCGCTCATGAGCCCGAAGTGGCGAGCCCGATCTTCCCCATCGGTGATGTCGGCGATATAGGC
GCCAGCAACCGCACCTGTGGCGCCGGTGATGCCGGCCACGATGCGTCCGGCGTAGAGGATCGAGATCTCG
ATCCCGCGAAATTAATACGACTCACTATAGGGGAATTGTGAGCGGATAACAATTCCCCTCTAGAAATAAT
TTTGTTTAACTTTAAGAAGGAGATATACCATGGGCAGCAGCCATCATCATCATCATCACAGCAGCGGCCT
GGTGCCGCGCGGCAGCCATATGATGAAACGCCTGGTGTATATTAGCAAAATTAGCGGCCATCTGAGCCTG
GAAGAAATTCAGCGTATTGGCAAAGTGAGCATCAAAAACAACCAGCGCGATAACATTACCGGCGTGCTGC
TGTATCTGCAGGGCCTGTTTTTTCAGATTCTGGAAGGCGAAAACGAAAAAGTGGATAAACTGTATAAAAA
AATCCTGGTGGATGATCGTCATACCAACATTCTGTGCCTGAAAACCGAATATGATATCACCGATCGCATG
TTTCCGAACTGGGCCATGAAAACCATTAACCTGAACGAAAACAGCGAACTGATGATTCAGCCGATTAAAA
GCCTGCTGCAGACCATTACCCAGAGCCATCGTGTGCTGGAAAAATATATGCCGGCACGTGTGATTTATCT
GATTAACCAGGGCATTAATCCGCTGACCGTGGAACCGCAGCTGGTTGAAAAAATCATCTTCTTCAGCGAT
ATTCTGGCCTTTAGCACCCTGACCGAAAAACTGCCGGTGAACGAAGTGGTGATTCTGGTGAACCGCTATT
TTAGCATTTGCACCCGTATTATTAGCGCGTATGGCGGCGAAGTGACCAAATTTATTGGCGATTGCGTGAT
GGCGAGCTTTACCAAAGAACAGGGTGATGCGGCGATTCGTACCAGCCTGGATATTATCAGCGAACTGAAA
CAGCTGCGTCATCATGTGGAAGCGACCAATCCGCTGCATCTGCTGTATACCGGCATTGGCCTGAGCTATG
GCCATGTGATTGAAGGCAACATGGGCAGCAGCCTGAAAATGGATCACACCCTGCTGGGTGATGCGGTGAA
CGTTGCGGCGCGTCTGGAAGCGCTGACCCGTCAGCTGCCGTATGCGCTGGCCTTTACCGCGGGTGTGAAA
AAATGCTGCCAGGCGCAGTGGACCTTTATTAACCTGGGCGCGCATCAGGTGAAAGGCAAACAGGAAGCGA
TTGAAGTTTATACCGTGAACGAAGCGCAGAAATATTATGATACCCTGCAGATTACCCAGCTGATTCGTCA
GACCCTGGAAAACGATAAATAATAAAAGCTTGCGGCCGCACTCGAGCACCACCACCACCACCACTGAGAT
CCGGCTGCTAACAAAGCCCGAAAGGAAGCTGAGTTGGCTGCTGCCACCGCTGAGCAATAACTAGCATAAC
CCCTTGGGGCCTCTAAACGGGTCTTGAGGGGTTTTTTGCTGAAAGGAGGAACTATATCCGGATTGGCGAA
TGGG
[124 nt withheld, positions 1825-1948]
C
[91 nt withheld, positions 1950-2040]
A
[49 nt withheld, positions 2042-2090]
CCTTTGACGTTGGAGTCCACGTTCTTT
[37 nt withheld, positions 2118-2154]
ACCCTATCTCGGTCTATTCTTTTGATTTATAAGGGATTTTGCCGATTTCGGCCTATTGGTTAAAAAATGA
GCTGATTTAACAAAAATTTAACGCGAATTTTAACAAAATATTAACGTTTACAATTTCAGGTGGCACTTTT
CGGGGAAATGTGCGCGGAACCCCTATTTGTTTATTTTTCTAAATACATTCAAATATGTATCCGCTCATGA
ATTAATTCTTAGAAAAACTCATCGAGCATCAAATGAAACTGCAATTTATTCATATCAGGATTATCAATAC
CATATTTTTGAAAAAGCCGTTTCTGTAATGAAGGAGAAAACTCACCGAGGCAGTTCCATAGGATGGCAAG
ATCCTGGTATCGGTCTGCGATTCCGACTCGTCCAACATCAATACAACCTATTAATTTCCCCTCGTCAAAA
ATAAGGTTATCAAGTGAGAAATCACCATGAGTGACGACTGAATCCGGTGAGAATGGCAAAAGTTTATGCA
TTTCTTTCCAGACTTGTTCAACAGGCCAGCCATTACGCTCGTCATCAAAATCACTCGCATCAACCAAACC
GTTATTCATTCGTGATTGCGCCTGAGCGAGACGAAATACGCGATCGCTGTTAAAAGGACAATTACAAACA
GGAATCGAATGCAACCGGCGCAGGAACACTGCCAGCGCATCAACAATATTTTCACCTGAATCAGGATATT
CTTCTAATACCTGGAATGCTGTTTTCCCGGGGATCGCAGTGGTGAGTAACCATGCATCATCAGGAGTACG
GATAAAATGCTTGATGGTCGGAAGAGGCATAAATTCCGTCAGCCAGTTTAGTCTGACCATCTCATCTGTA
ACATCATTGGCAACGCTACCTTTGCCATGTTTCAGAAACAACTCTGGCGCATCGGGCTTCCCATACAATC
GATAGATTGTCGCACCTGATTGCCCGACATTATCGCGAGCCCATTTATACCCATATAAATCAGCATCCAT
GTTGGAATTTAATCGCGGCCTAGAGCAAGACGTTTCCCGTTGAATATGGCTCATAACACCCCTTGTATTA
CTGTTTATGTAAGCAGACAGTTTTATTGTTCATGACCAAAATCCCTTAACGTGAGTTTTCGTTCCACTGA
GCGTCAGACCCCGTAGAAAAGATCAAAGGATCTTCTTGAGATCCTTTTTTTCTGCGCGTAATCTGCTGCT
TGCAAACAAAAAAACCACCGCTACCAGCGGTGGTTTGTTTGCCGGATCAAGAGCTACCAACTCTTTTTCC
GAAGGTAACTGGCTTCAGCAGAGCGCAGATACCAAATACTGTCCTTCTAGTGTAGCCGTAGTTAGGCCAC
CACTTCAAGAACTCTGTAGCACCGCCTACATACCTCGCTCTGCTAATCCTGTTACCAGTGGCTGCTGCCA
GTGGCGATAAGTCGTGTCTTACCGGGTTGGACTCAAGACGATAGTTACCGGATAAGGCGCAGCGGTCGGG
CTGAACGGGGGGTTCGTGCACACAGCCCAGCTTGGAGCGAACGACCTACACCGAACTGAGATACCTACAG
CGTGAGCTATGAGAAAGCGCCACGCTTCCCGAAGGGAGAAAGGCGGACAGGTATCCGGTAAGCGGCAGGG
TCGGAACAGGAGAGCGCACGAGGGAGCTTCCAGGGGGAAACGCCTGGTATCTTTATAGTCCTGTCGGGTT
TCGCCACCTCTGACTTGAGCGTCGATTTTTGTGATGCTCGTCAGGGGGGCGGAGCCTATGGAAAAACGCC
AGCAACGCGGCCTTTTTACGGTTCCTGGCCTTTTGCTGGCCTTTTGCTCACATGTTCTTTCCTGCGTTAT
CCCCTGATTCTGTGGATAACCGTATTACCGCCTTTGAGTGAGCTGATACCGCTCGCCGCAGCCGAACGAC
CGAGCGCAGCGAGTCAGTGAGCGAGGAAGCGGAAGAGCGCCTGATGCGGTATTTTCTCCTTACGCATCTG
TGCGGTATTTCACACCGCATATATGGTGCACTCTCAGTACAATCTGCTCTGATGCCGCATAGTTAAGCCA
GTATACACTCCGCTATCGCTACGTGACTGGGTCATGGCTGCGCCCCGACACCCGCCAACACCCGCTGACG
CGCCCTGACGGGCTTGTCTGCTCCCGGCATCCGCTTACAGACAAGCTGTGACCGTCTCCGGGAGCTGCAT
GTGTCAGAGGTTTTCACCGTCATCACCGAAACGCGCGAGGCAGCTGCGGTAAAGCTCATCAGCGTGGTCG
TGAAGCGATTCACAGATGTCTGCCTGTTCATCCGCGTCCAGCTCGTTGAGTTTCTCCAGAAGCGTTAATG
TCTGGCTTCTGATAAAGCGGGCCATGTTAAGGGCGGTTTTTTCCTGTTTGGTCACTGATGCCTCCGTGTA
AGGGGGATTTCTGTTCATGGGGGTAATGATACCGATGAAACGAGAGAGGATGCTCACGATACGGGTTACT
GATGATGAACATGCCCGGTTACTGGAACGTTGTGAGGGTAAACAACTGGCGGTATGGATGCGGCGGGACC
AGAGAAAAATCACTCAGGGTCAATGCCAGCGCTTCGTTAATACAGATGTAGGTGTTCCACAGGGTAGCCA
GCAGCATCCTGCGATGCAGATCCGGAACATAATGGTGCAGGGCGCTGACTTCCGCGTTTCCAGACTTTAC
GAAACACGGAAACCGAAGACCATTCATGTTGTTGCTCAGGTCGCAGACGTTTTGCAGCAGCAGTCGCTTC
ACGTTCGCTCGCGTATCGGTGATTCATTCTGCTAACCAGTAAGGCAACCCCGCCAGCCTAGCCGGGTCCT
CAACGACAGGAGCACGATCATGCGCACCCGTGGGGCCGCCATGCCGGCGATAATGGCCTGCTTCTCGCCG
AAACGTTTGGTGGCGGGACCAGTGACGAAGGCTTGAGCGAGGGCGTGCAAGATTCCGAATACCGCAAGCG
ACAGGCCGATCATCGTCGCGCTCCAGCGAAAGCGGTCCTCGCCGAAAATGACCCAGAGCGCTGCCGGCAC
CTGTCCTACGAGTTGCATGATAAAGAAGACAGTCATAAGTGCGGCGACGATAGTCATGCCCCGCGCCCAC
CGGAAGGAGCTGACTGGGTTGAAGGCTCTCAAGGGCATCGGTCGAGATCCCGGTGCCTAATGAGTGAGCT
AACTTACATTAATTGCGTTGCGCTCACTGCCCGCTTTCCAGTCGGGAAACCTGTCGTGCCAGCTGCATTA
ATGAATCGGCCAACGCGCGGGGAGAGGCGGTTTGCGTATTGGGCGCCAGGGTGGTTTTTCTTTTCACCAG
TGAGACGGGCAACAGCTGATTGCCCTTCACCGCCTGGCCCTGAGAGAGTTGCAGCAAGCGGTCCACGCTG
GTTTGCCCCAGCAGGCGAAAATCCTGTTTGATGGTGGTTAACGGCGGGATATAACATGAGCTGTCTTCGG
TATCGTCGTATCCCACTACCGAGATATCCGCACCAACGCGCAGCCCGGACTCGGTAATGGCGCGCATTGC
GCCCAGCGCCATCTGATCGTTGGCAACCAGCATCGCAGTGGGAACGATGCCCTCATTCAGCATTTGCATG
GTTTGTTGAAAACCGGACATGGCACTCCAGTCGCCTTCCCGTTCCGCTATCGGCTGAATTTGATTGCGAG
TGAGATATTTATGCCAGCCAGCCAGACGCAGACGCGCCGAGACAGAACTTAATGGGCCCGCTAACAGCGC
GATTTGCTGGTGACCCAATGCGACCAGATGCTCCACGCCCAGTCGCGTACCGTCTTCATGGGAGAAAATA
ATACTGTTGATGGGTGTCTGGTCAGAGACATCAAGAAATAACGCCGGAACATTAGTGCAGGCAGCTTCCA
CAGCAATGGCATCCTGGTCATCCAGCGGATAGTTAATGATCAGCCCACTGACGCGTTGCGCGAGAAGATT
GTGCACCGCCGCTTTACAGGCTTCGACGCCGCTTCGTTCTACCATCGACACCACCACGCTGGCACCCAGT
TGATCGGCGCGAGATTTAATCGCCGCGACAATTTGCGACGGCGCGTGCAGGGCCAGACTGGAGGTGGCAA
CGCCAATCAGCAACGACTGTTTGCCCGCCAGTTGTTGTGCCACGCGGTTGGGAATGTAATTCAGCTCCGC
CATCGCCGCTTCCACTTTTTCCCGCGTTTTCGCAGAAACGTGGCTGGCCTGGTTCACCACGCGGGAAACG
GTCTGATAAG
