>Addgene plasmid #28135 | pET28a-ec_bPAC | addgene partial sequence | sequence record 34463 | 28135 with pBRrevBam
CCCGATGCGTCCGGCGTAGAGGATCGAGATCTCGATCCCGCGAAATTAATACGACTCACTATAGGGGAAT
TGTGAGCGGATAACAATTCCCCTCTAGAAATAATTTTGTTTAACTTTAAGAAGGAGATATACCATGGGCA
GCAGCCATCATCATCATCATCACAGCAGCGGCCTGGTGCCGCGCGGCAGCCATATGATGAAACGCCTGGT
GTATATTAGCAAAATTAGCGGCCATCTGAGCCTGGAAGAAATTCAGCGTATTGGCAAAGTGAGCATCAAA
AACAACCAGCGCGATAACATTACCGGCGTGCTGCTGTATCTGCAGGGCCTGTTTTTTCAGATTCTGGAAG
GCGAAAACGAAAAAGTGGATAAACTGTATAAAAAAATCCTGGTGGATGATCGTCATACCAACATTCTGTG
CCTGAAAACCGAATATGATATCACCGATCGCATGTTTCCGAACTGGGCCATGAAAACCATTAACCTGAAC
GAAAACAGCGAACTGATGATTCAGCCGATTAAAAGCCTGCTGCAGACCATTACCCAGAGCCATCGTGTGC
TGGAAAAATATATGCCGGCACGTGTGATTTATCTGATTAACCAGGGCATTAATCCGCTGACCGTGGAACC
GCAGCTGGTTGAAAAAATCATCTTCTTCAGCGATATTCTGGCCTTTAGCACCCTGACCGAAAAACTGCCG
GTGAACGAAGTGGTGATTCTGGTGAACCGCTATTTTAGCATTTGCACCCGTATTATTAGCGCGTATGGCG
GCGAAGTGACCAAATTTATTGGCGATTGCGTGATGGCGAGCTTTACCAAAGAACAGGGTGATGCGGCGAT
TCGTACCAGCCTGGATATTATCAGCGAACTGAAACAGCTGCGTCATCATGTGGAAGCGACCAATCCGCTG
CATCTGCTGTATACCGGCATTGGCCTGAGCTATGGCCATGTG
