>Addgene plasmid #28135 | pET28a-ec_bPAC | addgene partial sequence | sequence record 34464 | 28135 with T7-term
CTTGTTAGCAGCCGGATCTCAGTGGTGGTGGTGGTGGTGCTCGAGTGCGGCCGCAAGCTTTTATTATTTA
TCGTTTTCCAGGGTCTGACGAATCAGCTGGGTAATCTGCAGGGTATCATAATATTTCTGCGCTTCGTTCA
CGGTATAAACTTCAATCGCTTCCTGTTTGCCTTTCACCTGATGCGCGCCCAGGTTAATAAAGGTCCACTG
CGCCTGGCAGCATTTTTTCACACCCGCGGTAAAGGCCAGCGCATACGGCAGCTGACGGGTCAGCGCTTCC
AGACGCGCCGCAACGTTCACCGCATCACCCAGCAGGGTGTGATCCATTTTCAGGCTGCTGCCCATGTTGC
CTTCAATCACATGGCCATAGCTCAGGCCAATGCCGGTATACAGCAGATGCAGCGGATTGGTCGCTTCCAC
ATGATGACGCAGCTGTTTCAGTTCGCTGATAATATCCAGGCTGGTACGAATCGCCGCATCACCCTGTTCT
TTGGTAAAGCTCGCCATCACGCAATCGCCAATAAATTTGGTCACTTCGCCGCCATACGCGCTAATAATAC
GGGTGCAAATGCTAAAATAGCGGTTCACCAGAATCACCACTTCGTTCACCGGCAGTTTTTCGGTCAGGGT
GCTAAAGGCCAGAATATCGCTGAAGAAGATGATTTTTTCAACCAGCTGCGGTTCCACGGTCAGCGGATTA
ATGCCCTGGTTAATCAGATAAATCACACGTGCCGGCATATATTTTTCCAGCACACGATGGCTCTGGGTAA
TGGTCTGCAGCAGGCTTTTAATCGGCTGAATCATCAGTTCGCTGTTTTCGTTCAGGTTAATGGTTTTCAT
GGCCCAGTTCGGAAACATGCGATCGGTGATATCATATTCGGTTTTCAGGNAA
